Addgene plasmid #13097: HI0058/pET-21a(+)c-tag
Depositing lab: SeWon Suh. Depositing organization: Seoul National University. Publication: Crystallization and preliminary X-ray crystallographic studies of 3-deoxy-manno-octulosonate cytidylyltransferase from Haemophilus influenzae. Ku MJ, Yoon HJ, Ahn HJ, Kim HW, Baek SH, Suh SW. Acta Crystallogr D Biol Crystallogr. 2003 Jan . 59(Pt 1):180-2. 10.1107/S0907444902019698 PubMed 12499564.
Backbone
  Vector backbone: pET-21a(+)
  Backbone manufacturer: Merck
  Backbone size w/o insert (bp): 5443
  Vector type: Bacterial Expression
Growth in bacteria
  Bacterial resistance: Ampicillin, 100 μg/mL
  Growth temperature: 37°C
  Growth strain: DH5alpha
  Copy number: Low Copy
Gene/Insert
  Gene/Insert name: 3-deoxy-manno-octulosonate cytidylyltransferase (alt name: KDSB_HAEIN)
  Species: Haemophilus influenzae
  Insert size (bp): 765
  GenBank ID: NC_000907
  Entrez Gene: kdsB
  Tag / fusion protein: His (C terminal on insert)
  Cloning method: Restriction Enzyme; 5′ cloning site NdeI (not destroyed); 3′ cloning site XhoI (not destroyed)
  Sequencing primers: 5′ T7; 3′ T7
Terms and licenses: Academic/Nonprofit Terms; Industry Terms: Not Available to Industry
How to cite: HI0058/pET-21a(+)c-tag was a gift from SeWon Suh (Addgene plasmid # 13097 ; http://n2t.net/addgene:13097 ; RRID:Addgene_13097)
