[The description below was written by a language model from this plasmid's Addgene catalogue record and pLannotate feature annotations shown in this document.]
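Description:
HI0058/pET-21a(+)c-tag is a bacterial expression plasmid carrying the Haemophilus influenzae kdsB gene (locus HI0058), which encodes 3-deoxy-manno-octulosonate cytidylyltransferase, the enzyme that activates KDO for incorporation into the lipopolysaccharide of Gram-negative bacteria. According to the catalogue entry, the roughly 765 bp coding sequence was inserted between the NdeI and XhoI sites of pET-21a(+), so that it is fused to a C-terminal His tag for affinity purification. Expression follows the usual pET logic. A T7 promoter with an adjacent lac operator and the T7 gene 10 ribosome binding site drives the insert, a T7 terminator ends the transcript, and a plasmid-borne lacI gene keeps the system repressed until IPTG is added in a host supplying T7 RNA polymerase. Replication relies on a pBR322-type origin accompanied by rop and bom, consistent with the low copy number listed, and an f1 origin is also present. The associated publication concerns crystallization and preliminary X-ray analysis of this enzyme, so the plasmid was evidently made to overproduce recombinant protein for structural work.

The catalogue fields and the depositor's annotated sequence disagree in several ways. The record lists ampicillin resistance, yet the feature table shows a complete kanamycin resistance gene and only a fragment of the AmpR promoter. It also detects a thrombin site and a His-tag-like fragment between the RBS and the insert, features more typical of an N-terminally tagged, kanamycin-selected pET backbone than of pET-21a(+). In addition, kdsB is annotated on the strand opposite to the T7 promoter, RBS and terminator. The 6,058 nt sequence is also slightly shorter than the stated backbone and insert sizes combined. The deposited sequence may therefore not represent the described plasmid faithfully, so the selection marker and tag arrangement should be verified.
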