Features (pLannotate 1.2.2; 21 found; start..end, strand, type, name):
     26..73      -  terminator     T7 terminator: transcription terminator for bacteriophage T7 RNA polymerase
     81..130     -  CDS            SET1 (fragment): solubility-enhancement tag derived from T7 phage gene 10B
    140..157     -  CDS            9xHis (fragment): 9xHis affinity tag
    164..925     +  CDS            kdsB: KDSB_HAEIN - Experimental evidence at protein level: Swiss-Prot protein existence level 1. Activates KDO (a required 8-carbon sugar) for incorporation into bacterial lipopolysaccharide in Gram-negative bacteria. From Haemophilus influenzae (strain ATCC 51907 / DSM 11121 / KW20 / Rd).
    932..949     -  CDS            thrombin site: thrombin recognition and cleavage site
    960..976     -  CDS            capTEV™ (fragment): composite tag for in vivo biotinylation, TEV protease cleavage, and 6xHis tagging
    995..1017    -  RBS            RBS: efficient ribosome binding site from bacteriophage T7 gene 10 (Olins and Rangwala, 1989)
   1032..1056    -  protein_bind   lac operator: The lac repressor binds to the lac operator to inhibit transcription in E. coli. This inhibition can be relieved by adding lactose or isopropyl-β-D-thiogalactopyranoside (IPTG). lac repressor encoded by lacI
   1057..1075    -  promoter       T7 promoter: promoter for bacteriophage T7 RNA polymerase
   1097..1376    +  CDS            TcR (fragment): tetracycline efflux protein; tet; confers resistance to tetracycline
   1384..1461    +  promoter       lacI promoter: lacI
   1462..2544    +  CDS            lacI: lac repressor; lacI; The lac repressor binds to the lac operator to inhibit transcription in E. coli. This inhibition can be relieved by adding lactose or isopropyl-β-D-thiogalactopyranoside (IPTG).
   2557..2578    +  protein_bind   CAP binding site: CAP binding activates transcription in the presence of cAMP. E. coli catabolite activator protein
   2593..2884    +  CDS            TcR (fragment): tetracycline efflux protein; tet; confers resistance to tetracycline
   2956..3336    -  CDS            YPB1_ECOLX: Protein predicted: Swiss-Prot protein existence level 4. From Escherichia coli.
   3353..3544    +  CDS            rop: Rop protein, which maintains plasmids at low copy number; rop
   3646..3788    +  misc_feature   bom: basis of mobility region from pBR322
   3974..4562    -  rep_origin     ori: high-copy-number ColE1/pMB1/pBR322/pUC origin of replication
   4684..5499    +  CDS            KanR: aminoglycoside phosphotransferase; aph(3')-Ia; confers resistance to kanamycin in bacteria or G418 (Geneticin®) in eukaryotes
   5508..5565    -  promoter       AmpR promoter (fragment): bla
   5592..6047    -  rep_origin     f1 ori (sequence partly withheld): f1 bacteriophage origin of replication; arrow indicates direction of (+) strand synthesis
>Addgene plasmid #13097 | HI0058/pET-21a(+)c-tag | depositor full sequence | sequence record 7448 | Author sequence
ATCCGGATATAGTTCCTCCTTTCAGCAAAAAACCCCTCAAGACCCGTTTAGAGGCCCCAAGGGGTTATGC
TAGTTATTGCTCAGCGGTGGCAGCAGCCAACTCAGCTTCCTTTCGGGCTTTGTTAGCAGCCGGATCTCAG
TGGTGGTGGTGGTGGTGCTCGAGATGTCATTTACCGTGATTATCCCCGCTCGTTTTGCATCAAGTCGTTT
GCCAGGAAAACCTCTTGCTGATATTAAAGGTAAGCCAATGATTCAACATGTATTTGAGAAAGCACTGCAG
TCTGGGGCGAGCCGAGTGATTATTGCCACCGATAATGAAAATGTGGCTGATGTTGCCAAAAGTTTTGGTG
CTGAAGTCTGTATGACTTCGGTTAATCATAATTCTGGTACAGAACGTTTAGCAGAAGTTGTAGAAAAATT
AGCTATTCCTGACAATGAAATCATTGTCAATATTCAAGGCGATGAGCCTTTGATTCCTCCCGTTATCGTG
CGACAAGTGGCAGATAATTTAGCAAAATTTAATGTCAATATGGCAAGCCTTGCGGTAAAAATTCACGATG
CTGAGGAATTATTTAATCCAAATGCAGTGAAAGTATTAACAGATAAAGATGGCTATGTGCTGTATTTTTC
CCGTTCGGTTATTCCTTATGATCGTGATCAGTTTATGAATTTGCAGGATGTTCAGAAAGTACAGCTTTCT
GACGCTTACTTACGTCATATTGGCATTTACGCATATCGTGCGGGTTTCATAAAACAATATGTGCAATGGG
CACCGACTCAACTTGAAAATCTAGAAAAACTTGAGCAGCTTCGTGTGTTATATAACGGCGAACGTATTCA
CGTAGAACTTGCGAAAGAAGTGCCTGCAGTGGGGGTGGATACCGCCGAAGATTTGGAAAAAGTGCGGGCA
ATTTTAGCGGCGAATTAAATGGCTGCCGCGCGGCACCAGGCCGCTGCTGTGATGATGATGATGATGGCTG
CTGCCCATGGTATATCTCCTTCTTAAAGTTAAACAAAATTATTTCTAGAGGGGAATTGTTATCCGCTCAC
AATTCCCCTATAGTGAGTCGTATTAATTTCGCGGGATCGAGATCTCGATCCTCTACGCCGGACGCATCGT
GGCCGGCATCACCGGCGCCACAGGTGCGGTTGCTGGCGCCTATATCGCCGACATCACCGATGGGGAAGAT
CGGGCTCGCCACTTCGGGCTCATGAGCGCTTGTTTCGGCGTGGGTATGGTGGCAGGCCCCGTGGCCGGGG
GACTGTTGGGCGCCATCTCCTTGCATGCACCATTCCTTGCGGCGGCGGTGCTCAACGGCCTCAACCTACT
ACTGGGCTGCTTCCTAATGCAGGAGTCGCATAAGGGAGAGCGTCGAGATCCCGGACACCATCGAATGGCG
CAAAACCTTTCGCGGTATGGCATGATAGCGCCCGGAAGAGAGTCAATTCAGGGTGGTGAATGTGAAACCA
GTAACGTTATACGATGTCGCAGAGTATGCCGGTGTCTCTTATCAGACCGTTTCCCGCGTGGTGAACCAGG
CCAGCCACGTTTCTGCGAAAACGCGGGAAAAAGTGGAAGCGGCGATGGCGGAGCTGAATTACATTCCCAA
CCGCGTGGCACAACAACTGGCGGGCAAACAGTCGTTGCTGATTGGCGTTGCCACCTCCAGTCTGGCCCTG
CACGCGCCGTCGCAAATTGTCGCGGCGATTAAATCTCGCGCCGATCAACTGGGTGCCAGCGTGGTGGTGT
CGATGGTAGAACGAAGCGGCGTCGAAGCCTGTAAAGCGGCGGTGCACAATCTTCTCGCGCAACGCGTCAG
TGGGCTGATCATTAACTATCCGCTGGATGACCAGGATGCCATTGCTGTGGAAGCTGCCTGCACTAATGTT
CCGGCGTTATTTCTTGATGTCTCTGACCAGACACCCATCAACAGTATTATTTTCTCCCATGAAGACGGTA
CGCGACTGGGCGTGGAGCATCTGGTCGCATTGGGTCACCAGCAAATCGCGCTGTTAGCGGGCCCATTAAG
TTCTGTCTCGGCGCGTCTGCGTCTGGCTGGCTGGCATAAATATCTCACTCGCAATCAAATTCAGCCGATA
GCGGAACGGGAAGGCGACTGGAGTGCCATGTCCGGTTTTCAACAAACCATGCAAATGCTGAATGAGGGCA
TCGTTCCCACTGCGATGCTGGTTGCCAACGATCAGATGGCGCTGGGCGCAATGCGCGCCATTACCGAGTC
CGGGCTGCGCGTTGGTGCGGATATCTCGGTAGTGGGATACGACGATACCGAAGACAGCTCATGTTATATC
CCGCCGTTAACCACCATCAAACAGGATTTTCGCCTGCTGGGGCAAACCAGCGTGGACCGCTTGCTGCAAC
TCTCTCAGGGCCAGGCGGTGAAGGGCAATCAGCTGTTGCCCGTCTCACTGGTGAAAAGAAAAACCACCCT
GGCGCCCAATACGCAAACCGCCTCTCCCCGCGCGTTGGCCGATTCATTAATGCAGCTGGCACGACAGGTT
TCCCGACTGGAAAGCGGGCAGTGAGCGCAACGCAATTAATGTAAGTTAGCTCACTCATTAGGCACCGGGA
TCTCGACCGATGCCCTTGAGAGCCTTCAACCCAGTCAGCTCCTTCCGGTGGGCGCGGGGCATGACTATCG
TCGCCGCACTTATGACTGTCTTCTTTATCATGCAACTCGTAGGACAGGTGCCGGCAGCGCTCTGGGTCAT
TTTCGGCGAGGACCGCTTTCGCTGGAGCGCGACGATGATCGGCCTGTCGCTTGCGGTATTCGGAATCTTG
CACGCCCTCGCTCAAGCCTTCGTCACTGGTCCCGCCACCAAACGTTTCGGCGAGAAGCAGGCCATTATCG
CCGGCATGGCGGCCCCACGGGTGCGCATGATCGTGCTCCTGTCGTTGAGGACCCGGCTAGGCTGGCGGGG
TTGCCTTACTGGTTAGCAGAATGAATCACCGATACGCGAGCGAACGTGAAGCGACTGCTGCTGCAAAACG
TCTGCGACCTGAGCAACAACATGAATGGTCTTCGGTTTCCGTGTTTCGTAAAGTCTGGAAACGCGGAAGT
CAGCGCCCTGCACCATTATGTTCCGGATCTGCATCGCAGGATGCTGCTGGCTACCCTGTGGAACACCTAC
ATCTGTATTAACGAAGCGCTGGCATTGACCCTGAGTGATTTTTCTCTGGTCCCGCCGCATCCATACCGCC
AGTTGTTTACCCTCACAACGTTCCAGTAACCGGGCATGTTCATCATCAGTAACCCGTATCGTGAGCATCC
TCTCTCGTTTCATCGGTATCATTACCCCCATGAACAGAAATCCCCCTTACACGGAGGCATCAGTGACCAA
ACAGGAAAAAACCGCCCTTAACATGGCCCGCTTTATCAGAAGCCAGACATTAACGCTTCTGGAGAAACTC
AACGAGCTGGACGCGGATGAACAGGCAGACATCTGTGAATCGCTTCACGACCACGCTGATGAGCTTTACC
GCAGCTGCCTCGCGCGTTTCGGTGATGACGGTGAAAACCTCTGACACATGCAGCTCCCGGAGACGGTCAC
AGCTTGTCTGTAAGCGGATGCCGGGAGCAGACAAGCCCGTCAGGGCGCGTCAGCGGGTGTTGGCGGGTGT
CGGGGCGCAGCCATGACCCAGTCACGTAGCGATAGCGGAGTGTATACTGGCTTAACTATGCGGCATCAGA
GCAGATTGTACTGAGAGTGCACCATATATGCGGTGTGAAATACCGCACAGATGCGTAAGGAGAAAATACC
GCATCAGGCGCTCTTCCGCTTCCTCGCTCACTGACTCGCTGCGCTCGGTCGTTCGGCTGCGGCGAGCGGT
ATCAGCTCACTCAAAGGCGGTAATACGGTTATCCACAGAATCAGGGGATAACGCAGGAAAGAACATGTGA
GCAAAAGGCCAGCAAAAGGCCAGGAACCGTAAAAAGGCCGCGTTGCTGGCGTTTTTCCATAGGCTCCGCC
CCCCTGACGAGCATCACAAAAATCGACGCTCAAGTCAGAGGTGGCGAAACCCGACAGGACTATAAAGATA
CCAGGCGTTTCCCCCTGGAAGCTCCCTCGTGCGCTCTCCTGTTCCGACCCTGCCGCTTACCGGATACCTG
TCCGCCTTTCTCCCTTCGGGAAGCGTGGCGCTTTCTCATAGCTCACGCTGTAGGTATCTCAGTTCGGTGT
AGGTCGTTCGCTCCAAGCTGGGCTGTGTGCACGAACCCCCCGTTCAGCCCGACCGCTGCGCCTTATCCGG
TAACTATCGTCTTGAGTCCAACCCGGTAAGACACGACTTATCGCCACTGGCAGCAGCCACTGGTAACAGG
ATTAGCAGAGCGAGGTATGTAGGCGGTGCTACAGAGTTCTTGAAGTGGTGGCCTAACTACGGCTACACTA
GAAGGACAGTATTTGGTATCTGCGCTCTGCTGAAGCCAGTTACCTTCGGAAAAAGAGTTGGTAGCTCTTG
ATCCGGCAAACAAACCACCGCTGGTAGCGGTGGTTTTTTTGTTTGCAAGCAGCAGATTACGCGCAGAAAA
AAAGGATCTCAAGAAGATCCTTTGATCTTTTCTACGGGGTCTGACGCTCAGTGGAACGAAAACTCACGTT
AAGGGATTTTGGTCATGAACAATAAAACTGTCTGCTTACATAAACAGTAATACAAGGGGTGTTATGAGCC
ATATTCAACGGGAAACGTCTTGCTCTAGGCCGCGATTAAATTCCAACATGGATGCTGATTTATATGGGTA
TAAATGGGCTCGCGATAATGTCGGGCAATCAGGTGCGACAATCTATCGATTGTATGGGAAGCCCGATGCG
CCAGAGTTGTTTCTGAAACATGGCAAAGGTAGCGTTGCCAATGATGTTACAGATGAGATGGTCAGACTAA
ACTGGCTGACGGAATTTATGCCTCTTCCGACCATCAAGCATTTTATCCGTACTCCTGATGATGCATGGTT
ACTCACCACTGCGATCCCCGGGAAAACAGCATTCCAGGTATTAGAAGAATATCCTGATTCAGGTGAAAAT
ATTGTTGATGCGCTGGCAGTGTTCCTGCGCCGGTTGCATTCGATTCCTGTTTGTAATTGTCCTTTTAACA
GCGATCGCGTATTTCGTCTCGCTCAGGCGCAATCACGAATGAATAACGGTTTGGTTGATGCGAGTGATTT
TGATGACGAGCGTAATGGCTGGCCTGTTGAACAAGTCTGGAAAGAAATGCATAAACTTTTGCCATTCTCA
CCGGATTCAGTCGTCACTCATGGTGATTTCTCACTTGATAACCTTATTTTTGACGAGGGGAAATTAATAG
GTTGTATTGATGTTGGACGAGTCGGAATCGCAGACCGATACCAGGATCTTGCCATCCTATGGAACTGCCT
CGGTGAGTTTTCTCCTTCATTACAGAAACGGCTTTTTCAAAAATATGGTATTGATAATCCTGATATGAAT
AAATTGCAGTTTCATTTGATGCTCGATGAGTTTTTCTAAGAATTAATTCATGAGCGGATACATATTTGAA
TGTATTTAGAAAAATAAACAAATAGGGGTTCCGCGCACATTTCCCCGAAAAGTGCCACCTGAAATTGTAA
ACGTTAATATTTTGTTAAAATTCGCGTTAAATTTTTGTTAAATCAGCTCATTTTTTAACCAATAGGCCGA
AATCGGCAAAATCCCTTATAAATCAAAAGAATAGACCGAGATAGGGT
[37 nt withheld, positions 5718-5754]
AAAGAACGTGGACTCCAACGTCAAAGG
[49 nt withheld, positions 5782-5830]
T
[91 nt withheld, positions 5832-5922]
G
[124 nt withheld, positions 5924-6047]
CCCATTCGCCA
